Addgene plasmid #162436: Tom20-mCh-FKBP
Purpose: for use in CID (chemically induced dimerization) or CIT (chemically induced trimerization) system
Depositing lab: Takanari Inoue. Publication: Rational design and implementation of a chemically inducible heterotrimerization system. Wu HD, Kikuchi M, Dagliyan O, Aragaki AK, Nakamura H, Dokholyan NV, Umehara T, Inoue T. Nat Methods. 2020 Sep;17(9):928-936. doi: 10.1038/s41592-020-0913-x. Epub 2020 Aug 3. PubMed 32747768.
Backbone
  Vector backbone: C1
  Backbone manufacturer: Clontech
  Vector type: Mammalian Expression
Growth in bacteria
  Bacterial resistance: Kanamycin, 50 μg/mL
  Growth temperature: 37°C
  Growth strain: DH5alpha
  Copy number: High Copy
Gene/Insert
  Gene/Insert name: Tom20-mCh-FKBP
  Species: Synthetic
  Promoter: CMV
  Cloning method: Restriction Enzyme; 5′ cloning site KpnI (not destroyed); 3′ cloning site SalI (not destroyed)
  Sequencing primers: 5′ CATGGTCCTGCTGGAGTTCGTG; 3′ GAAATTTGTGATGCTATTGC
Terms and licenses: Academic/Nonprofit Terms; Industry Terms: Not Available to Industry
How to cite: Tom20-mCh-FKBP was a gift from Takanari Inoue (Addgene plasmid # 162436 ; http://n2t.net/addgene:162436 ; RRID:Addgene_162436)
