[The description below was written by a language model from this plasmid's Addgene catalogue record and pLannotate feature annotations shown in this document.]
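Description:
Tom20-mCh-FKBP is a mammalian expression plasmid built on the Clontech C1 backbone, about 5.2 kb in the sequenced record. It is maintained in E. coli at high copy from a ColE1/pUC-type origin and selected with kanamycin. Resistance comes from the Tn5 NeoR/KanR aminoglycoside phosphotransferase cassette, which sits behind both a bacterial (bla-type) promoter and the SV40 early promoter and is terminated by the HSV TK polyadenylation signal. The same gene can therefore confer G418 resistance in mammalian cells. The backbone also carries an f1 origin and an SV40 origin. Short annotated fragments (ble, large T antigen, bGH poly(A)) look like backbone remnants or partial annotation matches rather than functional parts.

The payload is a single synthetic fusion reading frame driven by the CMV immediate-early enhancer and promoter and terminated by the SV40 poly(A) signal. It begins with a short fragment of human TOMM20 (roughly 100 nt), a receptor component of the mitochondrial outer membrane translocase, which here presumably acts as a mitochondrial outer membrane anchor. This is followed by the monomeric red fluorescent protein mCherry and then an FKBP12-derived domain. The automated annotation labels this domain DmrB, the F36V variant, whereas the catalogue entry simply calls it FKBP; the record does not settle which form is present.

The stated purpose is use in chemically induced dimerization or trimerization systems. In such experiments, an anchored, fluorescently visible FKBP module serves as a docking site, so that adding a small-molecule dimerizer recruits partner proteins carrying the complementary binding domain(s) to that location. The partner constructs and the inducing compound are not named in the record.
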