Features (pLannotate 1.2.2; 18 found; start..end, strand, type, name):
     61..364     +  enhancer       CMV enhancer: human cytomegalovirus immediate early enhancer
    365..568     +  promoter       CMV promoter: human cytomegalovirus (CMV) immediate early promoter
    618..719     +  CDS            TOMM20 (fragment): TOM20_HUMAN - Also known as KIAA0016. Experimental evidence at protein level: Swiss-Prot protein existence level 1. Central component of the receptor complex responsible for the recognition and translocation of cytosolically synthesized mitochondrial preproteins. Together with TOM22 functions as the transit peptide receptor at the surface of the mitochondrion outer membrane and facilitates the movement of preproteins into the TOM40 translocation pore (By similarity). Required for the translocation across the mitochondrial outer membrane of cytochrome P450 monooxygenases. From Homo sapiens (Hum
    738..1445    +  CDS            mCherry: mCherry is a basic (constitutively fluorescent) red fluorescent protein published in 2004, derived from Discosoma sp.. It is reported to be a very rapidly-maturing monomer with low acid sensitivity.
   1458..1778    +  CDS            DmrB: F36V mutant of FK506-binding protein FKBP12 binds synthetic ligands that do not bind wild-type FKBP
   1840..1871    +  misc_feature   MCS (fragment): multiple cloning site
   1894..1978    +  CDS            large T antigen (fragment): large T antigen from SV40 (simian virus 40)
   2001..2122    +  polyA_signal   SV40 poly(A) signal: SV40 polyadenylation signal
   2156..2584    -  rep_origin     f1 ori (sequence partly withheld): f1 bacteriophage origin of replication; arrow indicates direction of (+) strand synthesis
   2611..2715    +  promoter       AmpR promoter: bla
   2758..2829    +  promoter       SV40 promoter (fragment): SV40 enhancer and early promoter
   2830..2901    +  promoter       SV40 promoter (fragment): SV40 enhancer and early promoter
   2905..3039    +  rep_origin     SV40 ori: SV40 origin of replication
   3088..3882    +  CDS            NeoR/KanR: aminoglycoside phosphotransferase from Tn5; aph(3')-II (or nptII); confers resistance to neomycin, kanamycin, and G418 (Geneticin®)
   3903..4055    +  CDS            ble (fragment): BLE_KLEPN - Experimental evidence at protein level: Swiss-Prot protein existence level 1. Binding protein with a strong affinity to the bleomycin family of antibiotics. Binds to CL990; an antimitotic-antibiotic compound. From Klebsiella pneumoniae.
   4114..4161    +  polyA_signal   HSV TK poly(A) signal: herpes simplex virus thymidine kinase polyadenylation signal (Cole and Stacy, 1985)
   4252..4268    -  polyA_signal   bGH poly(A) signal (fragment): bovine growth hormone polyadenylation signal
   4490..5078    +  rep_origin     ori: high-copy-number ColE1/pMB1/pBR322/pUC origin of replication
>Addgene plasmid #162436 | Tom20-mCh-FKBP | addgene full sequence | sequence record 319773 | Addgene NGS Result
TAGTTATTAATAGTAATCAATTACGGGGTCATTAGTTCATAGCCCATATATGGAGTTCCGCGTTACATAA
CTTACGGTAAATGGCCCGCCTGGCTGACCGCCCAACGACCCCCGCCCATTGACGTCAATAATGACGTATG
TTCCCATAGTAACGCCAATAGGGACTTTCCATTGACGTCAATGGGTGGAGTATTTACGGTAAACTGCCCA
CTTGGCAGTACATCAAGTGTATCATATGCCAAGTACGCCCCCTATTGACGTCAATGACGGTAAATGGCCC
GCCTGGCATTATGCCCAGTACATGACCTTATGGGACTTTCCTACTTGGCAGTACATCTACGTATTAGTCA
TCGCTATTACCATGGTGATGCGGTTTTGGCAGTACATCAATGGGCGTGGATAGCGGTTTGACTCACGGGG
ATTTCCAAGTCTCCACCCCATTGACGTCAATGGGAGTTTGTTTTGGCACCAAAATCAACGGGACTTTCCA
AAATGTCGTAACAACTCCGCCCCATTGACGCAAATGGGCGGTAGGCGTGTACGGTGGGAGGTCTATATAA
GCAGAGCTGGTTTAGTGAACCGTCAGATCCGCTAGCGCTACCGGTGAATTCGCCACCATGGTGGGTCGGA
ACAGCGCCATCGCCGCGGGCGTGTGCGGTGCCCTCTTCATAGGGTACTGCATCTACTTTGACCGCAAAAG
ACGAAGTGACCCCAACTTCGGATCCGGAGCAAGTGGAATGGTGAGCAAGGGCGAGGAGGATAACATGGCC
ATCATCAAGGAGTTCATGCGCTTCAAGGTGCACATGGAGGGCTCCGTGAACGGCCACGAGTTCGAGATCG
AGGGCGAGGGCGAGGGCCGCCCCTACGAGGGCACCCAGACCGCCAAGCTGAAGGTGACCAAGGGTGGCCC
CCTGCCCTTCGCCTGGGACATCCTGTCCCCTCAGTTCATGTACGGCTCCAAGGCCTACGTGAAGCACCCC
GCCGACATCCCCGACTACTTGAAGCTGTCCTTCCCCGAGGGCTTCAAGTGGGAGCGCGTGATGAACTTCG
AGGACGGCGGCGTGGTGACCGTGACCCAGGACTCCTCCCTGCAGGACGGCGAGTTCATCTACAAGGTGAA
GCTGCGCGGCACCAACTTCCCCTCCGACGGCCCCGTAATGCAGAAGAAGACCATGGGCTGGGAGGCCTCC
TCCGAGCGGATGTACCCCGAGGACGGCGCCCTGAAGGGCGAGATCAAGCAGAGGCTGAAGCTGAAGGACG
GCGGCCACTACGACGCTGAGGTCAAGACCACCTACAAGGCCAAGAAGCCCGTGCAGCTGCCCGGCGCCTA
CAACGTCAACATCAAGTTGGACATCACCTCCCACAACGAGGACTACACCATCGTGGAACAGTACGAACGC
GCCGAGGGCCGCCACTCCACCGGCGGCATGGACGAACTGTACAAGAGTGCTGGTGGTGGAGTGCAGGTGG
AAACCATCTCCCCAGGAGACGGGCGCACCTTCCCCAAGCGCGGCCAGACCTGCGTGGTGCACTACACCGG
GATGCTTGAAGATGGAAAGAAATTTGATTCCTCCCGGGACAGAAACAAGCCCTTTAAGTTTATGCTAGGC
AAGCAGGAGGTGATCCGAGGCTGGGAAGAAGGGGTTGCCCAGATGAGTGTGGGTCAGAGAGCCAAACTGA
CTATATCTCCAGATTATGCCTATGGTGCCACTGGGCACCCAGGCATCATCCCACCACATGCCACTCTCGT
CTTCGATGTGGAGCTTCTAAAACTGGAAAGTGCTGGTGGTAGTGCTGGTGGTAGTGCTGGTGGTAGTGCT
GGTGGTAGTGCTGGTGGTCCTCGAGCTCAAGCTTCGAACTCTGCAGTCGACAGATCCACCGGATCTAGAT
AACTGATCATAATCAGCCATACCACATTTGTAGAGGTTTTACTTGCTTTAAAAAACCTCCCACACCTCCC
CCTGAACCTGAAACATAAAATGAATGCAATTGTTGTTGTTAACTTGTTTATTGCAGCTTATAATGGTTAC
AAATAAAGCAATAGCATCACAAATTTCACAAATAAAGCATTTTTTTCACTGCATTCTAGTTGTGGTTTGT
CCAAACTCATCAATGTATCTTAAGGCGTAAATTGTAAGCGTTAATATTTTGTTAAAATTCGCGTTAAATT
TTTGTTAAATCAGCTCATTTTTTAACCAATAGGCCGAAATCGGCAAAATCCCTTATAAATCAAAAGAATA
GACCGAGATAGGGT
[37 nt withheld, positions 2255-2291]
AAAGAACGTGGACTCCAACGTCAAAGG
[49 nt withheld, positions 2319-2367]
T
[91 nt withheld, positions 2369-2459]
G
[124 nt withheld, positions 2461-2584]
CAGGTGGCACTTTTCGGGGAAATGTGCGCGGAACCCCTATTTGTTTATTTTTCTAAATACATTCAAATAT
GTATCCGCTCATGAGACAATAACCCTGATAAATGCTTCAATAATATTGAAAAAGGAAGAGTCCTGAGGCG
GAAAGAACCAGCTGTGGAATGTGTGTCAGTTAGGGTGTGGAAAGTCCCCAGGCTCCCCAGCAGGCAGAAG
TATGCAAAGCATGCATCTCAATTAGTCAGCAACCAGGTGTGGAAAGTCCCCAGGCTCCCCAGCAGGCAGA
AGTATGCAAAGCATGCATCTCAATTAGTCAGCAACCATAGTCCCGCCCCTAACTCCGCCCAGTTCCGCCC
ATTCTCCGCCCCATGGCTGACTAATTTTTTTTATTTATGCAGAGGCCGAGGCCGCCTCGGCCTCTGAGCT
ATTCCAGAAGTAGTGAGGAGGCTTTTTTGGAGGCCTAGGCTTTTGCAAAGATCGATCAAGAGACAGGATG
AGGATCGTTTCGCATGATTGAACAAGATGGATTGCACGCAGGTTCTCCGGCCGCTTGGGTGGAGAGGCTA
TTCGGCTATGACTGGGCACAACAGACAATCGGCTGCTCTGATGCCGCCGTGTTCCGGCTGTCAGCGCAGG
GGCGCCCGGTTCTTTTTGTCAAGACCGACCTGTCCGGTGCCCTGAATGAACTGCAAGACGAGGCAGCGCG
GCTATCGTGGCTGGCCACGACGGGCGTTCCTTGCGCAGCTGTGCTCGACGTTGTCACTGAAGCGGGAAGG
GACTGGCTGCTATTGGGCGAAGTGCCGGGGCAGGATCTCCTGTCATCTCACCTTGCTCCTGCCGAGAAAG
TATCCATCATGGCTGATGCAATGCGGCGGCTGCATACGCTTGATCCGGCTACCTGCCCATTCGACCACCA
AGCGAAACATCGCATCGAGCGAGCACGTACTCGGATGGAAGCCGGTCTTGTCGATCAGGATGATCTGGAC
GAAGAGCATCAGGGGCTCGCGCCAGCCGAACTGTTCGCCAGGCTCAAGGCGAGCATGCCCGACGGCGAGG
ATCTCGTCGTGACCCATGGCGATGCCTGCTTGCCGAATATCATGGTGGAAAATGGCCGCTTTTCTGGATT
CATCGACTGTGGCCGGCTGGGTGTGGCGGACCGCTATCAGGACATAGCGTTGGCTACCCGTGATATTGCT
GAAGAGCTTGGCGGCGAATGGGCTGACCGCTTCCTCGTGCTTTACGGTATCGCCGCTCCCGATTCGCAGC
GCATCGCCTTCTATCGCCTTCTTGACGAGTTCTTCTGAGCGGGACTCTGGGGTTCGAAATGACCGACCAA
GCGACGCCCAACCTGCCATCACGAGATTTCGATTCCACCGCCGCCTTCTATGAAAGGTTGGGCTTCGGAA
TCGTTTTCCGGGACGCCGGCTGGATGATCCTCCAGCGCGGGGATCTCATGCTGGAGTTCTTCGCCCACCC
TAGGGGGAGGCTAACTGAAACACGGAAGGAGACAATACCGGAAGGAACCCGCGCTATGACGGCAATAAAA
AGACAGAATAAAACGCACGGTGTTGGGTCGTTTGTTCATAAACGCGGGGTTCGGTCCCAGGGCTGGCACT
CTGTCGATACCCCACCGAGACCCCATTGGGGCCAATACGCCCGCGTTTCTTCCTTTTCCCCACCCCACCC
CCCAAGTTCGGGTGAAGGCCCAGGGCTCGCAGCCAACGTCGGGGCGGCAGGCCCTGCCATAGCCTCAGGT
TACTCATATATACTTTAGATTGATTTAAAACTTCATTTTTAATTTAAAAGGATCTAGGTGAAGATCCTTT
TTGATAATCTCATGACCAAAATCCCTTAACGTGAGTTTTCGTTCCACTGAGCGTCAGACCCCGTAGAAAA
GATCAAAGGATCTTCTTGAGATCCTTTTTTTCTGCGCGTAATCTGCTGCTTGCAAACAAAAAAACCACCG
CTACCAGCGGTGGTTTGTTTGCCGGATCAAGAGCTACCAACTCTTTTTCCGAAGGTAACTGGCTTCAGCA
GAGCGCAGATACCAAATACTGTTCTTCTAGTGTAGCCGTAGTTAGGCCACCACTTCAAGAACTCTGTATC
ACCGCCTACATACCTCGCTCTGCTAATCCTGTTACCAGTGGCTGCTGCCAGTGGCGATAAGTCGTGTCTT
ACCGGGTTGGACTCAAGACGATAGTTACCGGATAAGGCGCAGCGGTCGGGCTGAACGGGGGGTTCGTGCA
CACAGCCCAGCTTGGAGCGAACGACCTACACCGAACTGAGATACCTACAGCGTGAGCTATGAGAAAGCGC
CACGCTTCCCGAAGGGAGAAAGGCGGACAGGTATCCGGTAAGCGGCAGGGTCGGAACAGGAGAGCGCACG
AGGGAGCTTCCAGGGGGAAACGCCTGGTATCTTTATAGTCCTGTCGGGTTTCGCCACCTCTGACTTGAGC
GTCGATTTTTGTGATGCTCGTCAGGGGGGCGGAGCCTATGGAAAAACGCCAGCAACGCGGCCTTTTTACG
GTTCCTGGCCTTTTGCTGGCCTTTTGCTCACATGTTCTTTCCTGCGTTATCCCCTGATTCTGTGGATAAC
CGTATTACCGCCATGCAT
