>Addgene plasmid #162436 | Tom20-mCh-FKBP | depositor partial sequence | sequence record 315001 | complete coding sequence
ATGGTGGGTCGGAACAGCGCCATCGCCGCGGGCGTGTGCGGTGCCCTCTTCATAGGGTACTGCATCTACT
TTGACCGCAAAAGACGAAGTGACCCCAACTTCGGATCCGGAGCAAGTGGAATGGTGAGCAAGGGCGAGGA
GGATAACATGGCCATCATCAAGGAGTTCATGCGCTTCAAGGTGCACATGGAGGGCTCCGTGAACGGCCAC
GAGTTCGAGATCGAGGGCGAGGGCGAGGGCCGCCCCTACGAGGGCACCCAGACCGCCAAGCTGAAGGTGA
CCAAGGGTGGCCCCCTGCCCTTCGCCTGGGACATCCTGTCCCCTCAGTTCATGTACGGCTCCAAGGCCTA
CGTGAAGCACCCCGCCGACATCCCCGACTACTTGAAGCTGTCCTTCCCCGAGGGCTTCAAGTGGGAGCGC
GTGATGAACTTCGAGGACGGCGGCGTGGTGACCGTGACCCAGGACTCCTCCCTGCAGGACGGCGAGTTCA
TCTACAAGGTGAAGCTGCGCGGCACCAACTTCCCCTCCGACGGCCCCGTAATGCAGAAGAAGACCATGGG
CTGGGAGGCCTCCTCCGAGCGGATGTACCCCGAGGACGGCGCCCTGAAGGGCGAGATCAAGCAGAGGCTG
AAGCTGAAGGACGGCGGCCACTACGACGCTGAGGTCAAGACCACCTACAAGGCCAAGAAGCCCGTGCAGC
TGCCCGGCGCCTACAACGTCAACATCAAGTTGGACATCACCTCCCACAACGAGGACTACACCATCGTGGA
ACAGTACGAACGCGCCGAGGGCCGCCACTCCACCGGCGGCATGGACGAACTGTACAAGAGTGCTGGTGGT
GGAGTGCAGGTGGAAACCATCTCCCCAGGAGACGGGCGCACCTTCCCCAAGCGCGGCCAGACCTGCGTGG
TGCACTACACCGGGATGCTTGAAGATGGAAAGAAATTTGATTCCTCCCGGGACAGAAACAAGCCCTTTAA
GTTTATGCTAGGCAAGCAGGAGGTGATCCGAGGCTGGGAAGAAGGGGTTGCCCAGATGAGTGTGGGTCAG
AGAGCCAAACTGACTATATCTCCAGATTATGCCTATGGTGCCACTGGGCACCCAGGCATCATCCCACCAC
ATGCCACTCTCGTCTTCGATGTGGAGCTTCTAAAACTGGAA
